>Addgene plasmid #100947 | pETM6-RgTALsyn | addgene full sequence | sequence record 193510 | Addgene NGS Result
GTTTGCGTATTGGGCGCCAGGGTGGTTTTTCTTTTCACCAGTGAGACGGGCAACAGCTGATTGCCCTTCA
CCGCCTGGCCCTGAGAGAGTTGCAGCAAGCGGTCCACGCTGGTTTGCCCCAGCAGGCGAAAATCCTGTTT
GATGGTGGTTAACGGCGGGATATAACATGAGCTGTCTTCGGTATCGTCGTATCCCACTACCGAGATGTCC
GCACCAACGCGCAGCCCGGACTCGGTAATGGCGCGCATTGCGCCCAGCGCCATCTGATCGTTGGCAACCA
GCATCGCAGTGGGAACGATGCCCTCATTCAGCATTTGCATGGTTTGTTGAAAACCGGACATGGCACTCCA
GTCGCCTTCCCGTTCCGCTATCGGCTGAATTTGATTGCGAGTGAGATATTTATGCCAGCCAGCCAGACGC
AGACGCGCCGAGACAGAACTTAATGGGCCCGCTAACAGCGCGATTTGCTGGTGACCCAATGCGACCAGAT
GCTCCACGCCCAGTCGCGTACCGTCTTCATGGGAGAAAATAATACTGTTGATGGGTGTCTGGTCAGAGAC
ATCAAGAAATAACGCCGGAACATTAGTGCAGGCAGCTTCCACAGCAATGGCATCCTGGTCATCCAGCGGA
TAGTTAATGATCAGCCCACTGACGCGTTGCGCGAGAAGATTGTGCACCGCCGCTTTACAGGCTTCGACGC
CGCTTCGTTCTACCATCGACACCACCACGCTGGCACCCAGTTGATCGGCGCGAGATTTAATCGCCGCGAC
AATTTGCGACGGCGCGTGCAGGGCCAGACTGGAGGTGGCAACGCCAATCAGCAACGACTGTTTGCCCGCC
AGTTGTTGTGCCACGCGGTTGGGAATGTAATTCAGCTCCGCCATCGCCGCTTCCACTTTTTCCCGCGTTT
TCGCAGAAACGTGGCTGGCCTGGTTCACCACGCGGGAAACGGTCTGATAAGAGACACCGGCATACTCTGC
GACATCGTATAACGTTACTGGTTTCACATTCACCACCCTGAATTGACTCTCTTCCGGGCGCTATCATGCC
ATACCGCGAAAGGTTTTGCGCCATTCGATGGTGTCCGGGATCTCGACGCTCTCCCTTATGCGACTCCTGC
ATTAGGAAGCAGCCCAGTAGTAGGTTGAGGCCGTTGAGCACCGCCGCCGCAAGGAATGGTGCATGCAAGG
AGATGGCGCCCAACAGTCCCCCGGCCACGGGGCCTGCCACCATACCCACGCCGAAACAAGCGCTCATGAG
CCCGAAGTGGCGAGCCCGATCTTCCCCATCGGTGATGTCGGCGATATAGGCGCCAGCAACCGCACCTGTG
GCGCCGGTGATGCCGGCCACGATGCGTCCGGCGTAGCCTAGGATCGAGATCGATCTCGATCCCGCGAAAT
TAATACGACTCACTATAGGGGAATTGTGAGCGGATAACAATTCCCCTCTAGAAATAATTTTGTTTAACTT
TAAGAAGGAGATATACATATGGCGCCTCGCCCGACTTCGCAAAGCCAGGCCCGCACTTGCCCGACGACGC
AGGTTACCCAAGTTGATATCGTTGAGAAAATGTTGGCGGCTCCTACTGATAGCACGCTGGAGCTGGACGG
TTATAGCCTGAATCTGGGTGATGTCGTGAGCGCTGCGCGTAAGGGTCGTCCTGTCCGTGTCAAAGATAGC
GATGAAATCCGCAGCAAAATCGACAAGAGCGTTGAATTCCTGCGCAGCCAACTGAGCATGTCGGTTTACG
GTGTGACGACCGGCTTTGGCGGCTCCGCGGACACGCGCACGGAGGACGCAATTAGCCTGCAAAAGGCGTT
GCTGGAACACCAGCTGTGTGGTGTGTTGCCGAGCAGCTTCGACAGCTTTCGCTTGGGTCGTGGTCTGGAG
AATAGCCTGCCGTTGGAAGTCGTTCGCGGTGCAATGACCATTCGTGTGAATTCGCTGACCCGTGGCCATA
GCGCTGTTCGTCTGGTTGTTCTGGAAGCACTGACGAACTTTCTGAACCACGGTATTACCCCGATTGTTCC
GCTGCGCGGTACGATCTCCGCGAGCGGCGATCTGTCTCCACTGTCGTACATTGCAGCGGCGATTAGCGGT
CACCCGGATAGCAAAGTTCACGTGGTCCATGAAGGCAAAGAGAAGATCCTGTACGCGCGCGAAGCGATGG
CGCTGTTTAACCTGGAGCCGGTGGTTTTGGGTCCGAAGGAGGGCCTGGGTCTGGTGAATGGTACGGCAGT
CTCCGCGAGCATGGCAACGCTGGCACTGCACGACGCGCACATGTTGAGCCTGTTGAGCCAATCGCTGACC
GCGATGACCGTGGAGGCGATGGTCGGTCACGCGGGCAGCTTCCATCCATTCCTGCACGATGTTACGCGTC
CGCACCCGACGCAAATCGAGGTCGCGGGTAACATTCGCAAACTGCTGGAGGGCTCGCGCTTCGCGGTCCA
CCACGAGGAAGAGGTTAAGGTCAAGGATGATGAAGGCATTTTGCGTCAGGATCGTTATCCGTTGCGCACG
AGCCCGCAATGGTTGGGTCCGCTGGTGTCCGACCTGATTCACGCTCATGCCGTCTTGACGATCGAAGCGG
GTCAAAGCACCACCGATAACCCACTGATCGATGTTGAGAATAAGACCAGCCATCACGGTGGCAACTTTCA
AGCGGCAGCGGTTGCCAACACGATGGAAAAGACCCGTCTGGGCTTGGCCCAAATCGGTAAACTGAATTTC
ACCCAGCTGACGGAGATGCTGAACGCGGGCATGAATCGTGGCTTGCCGAGCTGCCTGGCGGCTGAAGACC
CATCCCTGAGCTATCATTGCAAAGGTCTGGACATTGCGGCGGCTGCATATACGAGCGAACTGGGCCACCT
GGCTAACCCGGTCACCACCCACGTCCAACCGGCTGAAATGGCAAACCAGGCGGTGAATAGCTTGGCGTTG
ATTAGCGCACGTCGTACCACGGAATCTAACGACGTTCTGTCCCTGCTGCTGGCAACGCACCTGTACTGCG
TGCTGCAGGCGATCGACCTGCGTGCGATTGAGTTCGAGTTCAAGAAACAGTTTGGTCCTGCCATTGTTAG
CCTGATCGACCAACACTTTGGTAGCGCGATGACGGGTAGCAATCTGCGTGATGAGCTGGTTGAAAAGGTC
AATAAGACTCTGGCCAAGCGTTTGGAGCAAACCAATAGCTACGATCTGGTTCCGCGCTGGCACGACGCTT
TTAGCTTCGCTGCAGGCACTGTTGTCGAGGTTCTGTCCAGCACGAGCCTGAGCTTGGCGGCCGTGAACGC
ATGGAAGGTTGCGGCAGCCGAGAGCGCGATCTCCTTGACGCGCCAGGTCCGTGAAACGTTTTGGTCCGCT
GCAAGCACCTCCAGCCCGGCGTTGTCTTACTTGAGCCCGCGCACGCAGATCCTGTACGCATTTGTGCGTG
AGGAACTGGGTGTCAAAGCCCGCCGTGGTGACGTCTTCTTGGGTAAACAAGAAGTTACCATCGGCAGCAA
CGTTAGCAAGATTTACGAAGCCATCAAGAGCGGCCGTATCAACAATGTTCTGCTGAAGATGCTGGCATAA
ACTAGTCGCAGCTTAATTAACCTAAACTGCTGCCACCGCTGAGCAATAACTAGCATAACCCCTTGGGGCC
TCTAAACGGGTCTTGAGGGGTTTTTTGCTAGCGAAAGGAGGAGTCGACTATATCCGGATTGGCGAATGGG
[124 nt withheld, positions 3711-3834]
C
[91 nt withheld, positions 3836-3926]
A
[49 nt withheld, positions 3928-3976]
CCTTTGACGTTGGAGTCCACGTTCTTT
[37 nt withheld, positions 4004-4040]
ACCCTATCTCGGTCTATTCTTTTGATTTATAAGGGATTTTGCCGATTTCGGCCTATTGGTTAAAAAATGA
GCTGATTTAACAAAAATTTAACGCGAATTTTAACAAAATATTAACGTTTACAATTTCTGGCGGCACGATG
GCATGAGATTATCAAAAAGGATCTTCACCTAGATCCTTTTAAATTAAAAATGAAGTTTTAAATCAATCTA
AAGTATATATGAGTAAACTTGGTCTGACAGTTACCAATGCTTAATCAGTGAGGCACCTATCTCAGCGATC
TGTCTATTTCGTTCATCCATAGTTGCCTGACTCCCCGTCGTGTAGATAACTACGATACGGGAGGGCTTAC
CATCTGGCCCCAGTGCTGCAATGATACCGCGAGACCCACGCTCACCGGCTCCAGATTTATCAGCAATAAA
CCAGCCAGCCGGAAGGGCCGAGCGCAGAAGTGGTCCTGCAACTTTATCCGCCTCCATCCAGTCTATTAAT
TGTTGCCGGGAAGCTAGAGTAAGTAGTTCGCCAGTTAATAGTTTGCGCAACGTTGTTGCCATTGCTACAG
GCATCGTGGTGTCACGCTCGTCGTTTGGTATGGCTTCATTCAGCTCCGGTTCCCAACGATCAAGGCGAGT
TACATGATCCCCCATGTTGTGCAAAAAAGCGGTTAGCTCCTTCGGTCCTCCGATCGTTGTCAGAAGTAAG
TTGGCCGCAGTGTTATCACTCATGGTTATGGCAGCACTGCATAATTCTCTTACTGTCATGCCATCCGTAA
GATGCTTTTCTGTGACTGGTGAGTACTCAACCAAGTCATTCTGAGAATAGTGTATGCGGCGACCGAGTTG
CTCTTGCCCGGCGTCAATACGGGATAATACCGCGCCACATAGCAGAACTTTAAAAGTGCTCATCATTGGA
AAACGTTCTTCGGGGCGAAAACTCTCAAGGATCTTACCGCTGTTGAGATCCAGTTCGATGTAACCCACTC
GTGCACCCAACTGATCTTCAGCATCTTTTACTTTCACCAGCGTTTCTGGGTGAGCAAAAACAGGAAGGCA
AAATGCCGCAAAAAAGGGAATAAGGGCGACACGGAAATGTTGAATACTCATACTCTTCCTTTTTCAATCA
TGATTGAAGCATTTATCAGGGTTATTGTCTCATGAGCGGATACATATTTGAATGTATTTAGAAAAATAAA
CAAATAGGTCATGACCAAAATCCCTTAACGTGAGTTTTCGTTCCACTGAGCGTCAGACCCCGTAGAAAAG
ATCAAAGGATCTTCTTGAGATCCTTTTTTTCTGCGCGTAATCTGCTGCTTGCAAACAAAAAAACCACCGC
TACCAGCGGTGGTTTGTTTGCCGGATCAAGAGCTACCAACTCTTTTTCCGAAGGTAACTGGCTTCAGCAG
AGCGCAGATACCAAATACTGTCCTTCTAGTGTAGCCGTAGTTAGGCCACCACTTCAAGAACTCTGTAGCA
CCGCCTACATACCTCGCTCTGCTAATCCTGTTACCAGTGGCTGCTGCCAGTGGCGATAAGTCGTGTCTTA
CCGGGTTGGACTCAAGACGATAGTTACCGGATAAGGCGCAGCGGTCGGGCTGAACGGGGGGTTCGTGCAC
ACAGCCCAGCTTGGAGCGAACGACCTACACCGAACTGAGATACCTACAGCGTGAGCTATGAGAAAGCGCC
ACGCTTCCCGAAGGGAGAAAGGCGGACAGGTATCCGGTAAGCGGCAGGGTCGGAACAGGAGAGCGCACGA
GGGAGCTTCCAGGGGGAAACGCCTGGTATCTTTATAGTCCTGTCGGGTTTCGCCACCTCTGACTTGAGCG
TCGATTTTTGTGATGCTCGTCAGGGGGGCGGAGCCTATGGAAAAACGCCAGCAACGCGGCCTTTTTACGG
TTCCTGGCCTTTTGCTGGCCTTTTGCTCACATGTTCTTTCCTGCGTTATCCCCTGATTCTGTGGATAACC
GTATTACCGCCTTTGAGTGAGCTGATACCGCTCGCCGCAGCCGAACGACCGAGCGCAGCGAGTCAGTGAG
CGAGGAAGCGGAAGAGCGCCTGATGCGGTATTTTCTCCTTACACATCTGTGCGGTATTTCACACCGCAAT
GGTGCACTCTCAGTACAATCTGCTCTGATGCCGCATAGTTAAGCCAGTATACACTCCGCTATCGCTACGT
GACTGGGTCATGGCTGCGCCCCGACACCCGCCAACACCCGCTGACGCGCCCTGACGGGCTTGTCTGCTCC
CGGCATCCGCTTACAGACAAGCTGTGACCGTCTCCGGGAGCTGCATGTGTCAGAGGTTTTCACCGTCATC
ACCGAAACGCGCGAGGCAGCTGCGGTAAAGCTCATCAGCGTGGTCGTGAAGCGATTCACAGATGTCTGCC
TGTTCATCCGCGTCCAGCTCGTTGAGTTTCTCCAGAAGCGTTAATGTCTGGCTTCTGATAAAGCGGGCCA
TGTTAAGGGCGGTTTTTTCCTGTTTGGTCACTGATGCCTCCGTGTAAGGGGGATTTCTGTTCATGGGGGT
AATGATACCGATGAAACGAGAGAGGATGCTCACGATACGGGTTACTGATGATGAACATGCCCGGTTACTG
GAACGTTGTGAGGGTAAACAACTGGCGGTATGGATGCGGCGGGACCAGAGAAAAATCACTCAGGGTCAAT
GCCAGCGCTTCGTTAATACAGATGTAGGTGTTCCACAGGGTAGCCAGCAGCATCCTGCGATGCAGATCCG
GAACATAATGGTGCAGGGCGCTGACTTCCGCGTTTCCAGACTTTACGAAACACGGAAACCGAAGACCATT
CATGTTGTTGCTCAGGTCGCAGACGTTTTGCAGCAGCAGTCGCTTCACGTTCGCTCGCGTATCGGTGATT
CATTCTGCTAACCAGTAAGGCAACCCCGCCAGCCTAGCCGGGTCCTCAACGACAGGAGCACGATCATGCT
AGTCATGCCCCGCGCCCACCGGAAGGAGCTGACTGGGTTGAAGGCTCTCAAGGGCATCGGTCGAGATCCC
GGTGCCTAATGAGTGAGCTAACTTACATTAATTGCGTTGCGCTCACTGCCCGCTTTCCAGTCGGGAAACC
TGTCGTGCCAGCTGCATTAATGAATCGGCCAACGCGCGGGGAGAGGCG
Features (pLannotate 1.2.2; 17 found; start..end, strand, type, name):
   1008..1085    -  promoter       lacI promoter: lacI
   1093..1366    -  CDS            TcR (fragment): tetracycline efflux protein; tet; confers resistance to tetracycline
   1401..1419    +  promoter       T7 promoter: promoter for bacteriophage T7 RNA polymerase
   1420..1444    +  protein_bind   lac operator: The lac repressor binds to the lac operator to inhibit transcription in E. coli. This inhibition can be relieved by adding lactose or isopropyl-β-D-thiogalactopyranoside (IPTG). lac repressor encoded by lacI
   1459..1481    +  RBS            RBS: efficient ribosome binding site from bacteriophage T7 gene 10 (Olins and Rangwala, 1989)
   1531..3567    +  CDS            PAL (fragment): PALY_RHOTO - Experimental evidence at protein level: Swiss-Prot protein existence level 1. Catalyzes the non-oxidative deamination of L-phenylalanine and L-tyrosine to form trans-cinnamic acid and p-coumaric acid respectively with similar efficiencies. Facilitates the commitment step in phenylpropanoid pathways that produce lignins, coumarins and flavonoids. From Rhodosporidium toruloides (Yeast) (Rhodotorula gracilis).
   3620..3667    +  terminator     T7 terminator: transcription terminator for bacteriophage T7 RNA polymerase
   3711..4166    +  rep_origin     f1 ori (sequence partly withheld): f1 bacteriophage origin of replication; arrow indicates direction of (+) strand synthesis
   4281..5141    -  CDS            AmpR: β-lactamase; bla; confers resistance to ampicillin, carbenicillin, and related antibiotics
   5142..5234    -  promoter       AmpR promoter: bla
   5315..5903    +  rep_origin     ori: high-copy-number ColE1/pMB1/pBR322/pUC origin of replication
   6089..6228    -  misc_feature   bom: basis of mobility region from pBR322
   6330..6521    -  CDS            rop: Rop protein, which maintains plasmids at low copy number; rop
   6538..6918    +  CDS            YPB1_ECOLX: Protein predicted: Swiss-Prot protein existence level 4. From Escherichia coli.
   6980..7044    -  CDS            TcR (fragment): tetracycline efflux protein; tet; confers resistance to tetracycline
   7059..7080    -  protein_bind   CAP binding site: CAP binding activates transcription in the presence of cAMP. E. coli catabolite activator protein
   7093..1007    -  CDS            lacI (across the origin): lac repressor; lacI; The lac repressor binds to the lac operator to inhibit transcription in E. coli. This inhibition can be relieved by adding lactose or isopropyl-β-D-thiogalactopyranoside (IPTG).
