[The description below was written by a language model from this plasmid's Addgene catalogue record and pLannotate feature annotations shown in this document.]
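Description:
pETM6-RgTALsyn is a bacterial expression plasmid of about 7.2 kb, built on the pETM6 backbone, a pET-style vector used for synthetic biology and metabolic pathway work in E. coli. It replicates from a ColE1/pMB1-type origin and is selected with ampicillin through the β-lactamase gene (AmpR) and its own promoter. The catalogue lists it as high copy, although the annotated backbone also retains the pBR322-derived rop gene and bom region, which are normally associated with lower copy number. An f1 phage origin is present, along with short non-functional remnants of the tetracycline resistance gene left over from the pBR322 lineage.

The payload is a 2,082 bp synthetic open reading frame encoding the tyrosine ammonia lyase of Rhodotorula glutinis, cloned between NdeI and SpeI sites that both remain intact. A silent mutation removes an internal NdeI site from the coding sequence. Automated annotation matches the insert to the Rhodosporidium toruloides PAL/TAL enzyme, which deaminates L-phenylalanine and L-tyrosine to trans-cinnamic acid and p-coumaric acid respectively, the commitment step of phenylpropanoid metabolism. Transcription runs from a T7 promoter followed by a lac operator and the phage T7 gene 10 ribosome binding site, and ends at a T7 terminator. The plasmid also carries lacI with its own promoter, so expression is repressed until IPTG or lactose is added, and it requires a host that supplies T7 RNA polymerase. No epitope or purification tags are annotated. The construct serves for inducible TAL production, and the associated publication concerns anthocyanin biosynthesis using E. coli polycultures.
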