Addgene plasmid #100947: pETM6-RgTALsyn
Purpose: Expression of Tyrosine Ammonia Lyase from inducible T7 promoter
Depositing lab: Mattheos Koffas. Depositing organization: Rensselaer Polytechnic Institute. Publication: Complete Biosynthesis of Anthocyanins Using E. coli Polycultures. Jones JA, Vernacchio VR, Collins SM, Shirke AN, Xiu Y, Englaender JA, Cress BF, McCutcheon CC, Linhardt RJ, Gross RA, Koffas MAG. MBio. 2017 Jun 6;8(3). pii: e00621-17. doi: 10.1128/mBio.00621-17. PubMed 28588129.
Backbone
  Vector backbone: pETM6
  Backbone manufacturer: Koffas Lab - RPI
  Backbone size w/o insert (bp): 5203
  Total vector size (bp): 7171
  Vector type: Bacterial Expression, Synthetic Biology
Growth in bacteria
  Bacterial resistance: Ampicillin, 100 μg/mL
  Growth temperature: 37°C
  Growth strain: DH5alpha
  Copy number: High Copy
Gene/Insert
  Gene/Insert name: RgTALsyn (alt names: Tyrosine Ammonia Lyase; PAL; Phenylalanine Ammonia Lyase)
  Species: Rhodotorula glutinis
  Insert size (bp): 2082
  Mutation: Silent mutation to remove internal NdeI site on TAL
  Promoter: T7
  Cloning method: Restriction Enzyme; 5′ cloning site NdeI (not destroyed); 3′ cloning site SpeI (not destroyed)
  Sequencing primers: 5′ GCGGCGCATATGGCGCCTCGCCCGACTTC; 3′ GCGGCGACTAGTTTATGCCAGCATCTTCAGCAGAACATTG
Terms and licenses: Academic/Nonprofit Terms; Industry Terms: Not Available to Industry
How to cite: pETM6-RgTALsyn was a gift from Mattheos Koffas (Addgene plasmid # 100947 ; http://n2t.net/addgene:100947 ; RRID:Addgene_100947)
